Addgene plasmid #54586: mTagRFP-T-Lifeact-7
Purpose: (Empty Backbone) Localization: Actin, Excitation: 555, Emission: 584
Depositing lab: Michael Davidson. Depositing organization: Florida State University, Tallahassee.
Backbone
  Vector backbone: LifeAct -mTagRFP-T
  Backbone size w/o insert (bp): 4800
  Vector type: Mammalian Expression
  Selectable markers: Neomycin (select with G418)
  Backbone size (bp): 4800
  Tag / fusion protein: LifeAct -mTagRFP-T (C terminal on backbone)
Growth in bacteria
  Bacterial resistance: Kanamycin, 50 μg/mL
  Growth temperature: 37°C
  Growth strain: DH5alpha
  Copy number: High Copy
Gene/Insert
  Gene/Insert name: Lifeact-mTagRFP-T
  Tag / fusion protein: LifeAct -mTagRFP-T (C terminal on backbone)
Terms and licenses: Academic/Nonprofit Terms; Industry Terms
Depositor comments: . Excitation = 555; Emission = 584
How to cite: mTagRFP-T-Lifeact-7 was a gift from Michael Davidson (Addgene plasmid # 54586 ; http://n2t.net/addgene:54586 ; RRID:Addgene_54586)
