[The description below was written by a language model from this plasmid's Addgene catalogue record and pLannotate feature annotations shown in this document.]
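Description:
mTagRFP-T-Lifeact-7 is a mammalian expression plasmid of about 4.7–4.8 kb that produces a red fluorescent F-actin marker. It is propagated in E. coli from a high-copy ColE1/pUC-type origin and also carries an f1 phage origin. A single NeoR/KanR (Tn5 aminoglycoside phosphotransferase) gene serves both hosts. The bacterial AmpR (bla) promoter upstream drives it for kanamycin selection in bacteria. The SV40 enhancer/early promoter drives it for G418 selection of stably transfected mammalian cells, with an HSV TK polyadenylation signal terminating the transcript. The short "ble", "bGH poly(A)" and "large T antigen" fragments in the automated annotation are small partial matches, probably flanking backbone sequence rather than functional elements.

The expression cassette uses the human CMV immediate-early enhancer and promoter. These drive a short coding segment annotated as a fragment of yeast ABP140, followed directly by the TagRFP-T coding sequence and an SV40 poly(A) signal. The ABP140 fragment corresponds to Lifeact, the small F-actin-binding peptide derived from that protein. TagRFP-T, a constitutively fluorescent red protein derived from Entacmaea quadricolor, therefore sits at the C-terminus of the peptide, consistent with the catalogue's description of a C-terminal fusion. The "7" in the name is not explained in the record.

Although the repository lists the plasmid as an empty backbone, the fusion is complete as supplied. It is used to label filamentous actin in live or fixed mammalian cells, with recorded excitation and emission maxima of 555 and 584 nm.
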