Features (pLannotate 1.2.2; 14 found; start..end, strand, type, name):
    190..984     +  CDS            NeoR/KanR: aminoglycoside phosphotransferase from Tn5; aph(3')-II (or nptII); confers resistance to neomycin, kanamycin, and G418 (Geneticin®)
   1005..1157    +  CDS            ble (fragment): BLE_KLEPN - Experimental evidence at protein level: Swiss-Prot protein existence level 1. Binding protein with a strong affinity to the bleomycin family of antibiotics. Binds to CL990; an antimitotic-antibiotic compound. From Klebsiella pneumoniae.
   1216..1263    +  polyA_signal   HSV TK poly(A) signal: herpes simplex virus thymidine kinase polyadenylation signal (Cole and Stacy, 1985)
   1354..1370    -  polyA_signal   bGH poly(A) signal (fragment): bovine growth hormone polyadenylation signal
   1592..2180    +  rep_origin     ori: high-copy-number ColE1/pMB1/pBR322/pUC origin of replication
   2355..2658    +  enhancer       CMV enhancer: human cytomegalovirus immediate early enhancer
   2659..2862    +  promoter       CMV promoter: human cytomegalovirus (CMV) immediate early promoter
   2897..2968    +  CDS            ABP140 (fragment): AB140_YEAST - Also known as TRM140. Experimental evidence at protein level: Swiss-Prot protein existence level 1. S-adenosyl-L-methionine-dependent methyltransferase that mediates N(3)-methylcytidine modification of residue 32 of the tRNA anticodon loop of tRNA(Thr) and tRNA(Ser). Binds F-actin and shows weak F-actin cross-linking activity. From Saccharomyces cerevisiae (strain ATCC 204508 / S288c) (Baker's yeast).
   2969..3700    +  CDS            TagRFP-T: TagRFP-T is a basic (constitutively fluorescent) red fluorescent protein published in 2008, derived from Entacmaea quadricolor. It has low acid sensitivity.
   3719..3802    +  CDS            large T antigen (fragment): large T antigen from SV40 (simian virus 40)
   3825..3946    +  polyA_signal   SV40 poly(A) signal: SV40 polyadenylation signal
   3980..4408    -  rep_origin     f1 ori (sequence partly withheld): f1 bacteriophage origin of replication; arrow indicates direction of (+) strand synthesis
   4435..4539    +  promoter       AmpR promoter: bla
   4541..155     +  promoter       SV40 promoter (across the origin): SV40 enhancer and early promoter
>Addgene plasmid #54586 | mTagRFP-T-Lifeact-7 | addgene full sequence | sequence record 176185 | Addgene NGS Result
CGCCCATCCCGCCCCTAACTCCGCCCAGTTCCGCCCATTCTCCGCCCCATGGCTGACTAATTTTTTTTAT
TTATGCAGAGGCCGAGGCCGCCTCGGCCTCTGAGCTATTCCAGAAGTAGTGAGGAGGCTTTTTTGGAGGC
CTAGGCTTTTGCAAAGATCGATCAAGAGACAGGATGAGGATCGTTTCGCATGATTGAACAAGATGGATTG
CACGCAGGTTCTCCGGCCGCTTGGGTGGAGAGGCTATTCGGCTATGACTGGGCACAACAGACAATCGGCT
GCTCTGATGCCGCCGTGTTCCGGCTGTCAGCGCAGGGGCGCCCGGTTCTTTTTGTCAAGACCGACCTGTC
CGGTGCCCTGAATGAACTGCAAGACGAGGCAGCGCGGCTATCGTGGCTGGCCACGACGGGCGTTCCTTGC
GCAGCTGTGCTCGACGTTGTCACTGAAGCGGGAAGGGACTGGCTGCTATTGGGCGAAGTGCCGGGGCAGG
ATCTCCTGTCATCTCACCTTGCTCCTGCCGAGAAAGTATCCATCATGGCTGATGCAATGCGGCGGCTGCA
TACGCTTGATCCGGCTACCTGCCCATTCGACCACCAAGCGAAACATCGCATCGAGCGAGCACGTACTCGG
ATGGAAGCCGGTCTTGTCGATCAGGATGATCTGGACGAAGAGCATCAGGGGCTCGCGCCAGCCGAACTGT
TCGCCAGGCTCAAGGCGAGCATGCCCGACGGCGAGGATCTCGTCGTGACCCATGGCGATGCCTGCTTGCC
GAATATCATGGTGGAAAATGGCCGCTTTTCTGGATTCATCGACTGTGGCCGGCTGGGTGTGGCGGACCGC
TATCAGGACATAGCGTTGGCTACCCGTGATATTGCTGAAGAGCTTGGCGGCGAATGGGCTGACCGCTTCC
TCGTGCTTTACGGTATCGCCGCTCCCGATTCGCAGCGCATCGCCTTCTATCGCCTTCTTGACGAGTTCTT
CTGAGCGGGACTCTGGGGTTCGAAATGACCGACCAAGCGACGCCCAACCTGCCATCACGAGATTTCGATT
CCACCGCCGCCTTCTATGAAAGGTTGGGCTTCGGAATCGTTTTCCGGGACGCCGGCTGGATGATCCTCCA
GCGCGGGGATCTCATGCTGGAGTTCTTCGCCCACCCTAGGGGGAGGCTAACTGAAACACGGAAGGAGACA
ATACCGGAAGGAACCCGCGCTATGACGGCAATAAAAAGACAGAATAAAACGCACGGTGTTGGGTCGTTTG
TTCATAAACGCGGGGTTCGGTCCCAGGGCTGGCACTCTGTCGATACCCCACCGAGACCCCATTGGGGCCA
ATACGCCCGCGTTTCTTCCTTTTCCCCACCCCACCCCCCAAGTTCGGGTGAAGGCCCAGGGCTCGCAGCC
AACGTCGGGGCGGCAGGCCCTGCCATAGCCTCAGGTTACTCATATATACTTTAGATTGATTTAAAACTTC
ATTTTTAATTTAAAAGGATCTAGGTGAAGATCCTTTTTGATAATCTCATGACCAAAATCCCTTAACGTGA
GTTTTCGTTCCACTGAGCGTCAGACCCCGTAGAAAAGATCAAAGGATCTTCTTGAGATCCTTTTTTTCTG
CGCGTAATCTGCTGCTTGCAAACAAAAAAACCACCGCTACCAGCGGTGGTTTGTTTGCCGGATCAAGAGC
TACCAACTCTTTTTCCGAAGGTAACTGGCTTCAGCAGAGCGCAGATACCAAATACTGTTCTTCTAGTGTA
GCCGTAGTTAGGCCACCACTTCAAGAACTCTGTAGCACCGCCTACATACCTCGCTCTGCTAATCCTGTTA
CCAGTGGCTGCTGCCAGTGGCGATAAGTCGTGTCTTACCGGGTTGGACTCAAGACGATAGTTACCGGATA
AGGCGCAGCGGTCGGGCTGAACGGGGGGTTCGTGCACACAGCCCAGCTTGGAGCGAACGACCTACACCGA
ACTGAGATACCTACAGCGTGAGCTATGAGAAAGCGCCACGCTTCCCGAAGGGAGAAAGGCGGACAGGTAT
CCGGTAAGCGGCAGGGTCGGAACAGGAGAGCGCACGAGGGAGCTTCCAGGGGGAAACGCCTGGTATCTTT
ATAGTCCTGTCGGGTTTCGCCACCTCTGACTTGAGCGTCGATTTTTGTGATGCTCGTCAGGGGGGCGGAG
CCTATGGAAAAACGCCAGCAACGCGGCCTTTTTACGGTTCCTGGCCTTTTGCTGGCCTTTTGCTCACATG
TTCTTTCCTGCGTTATCCCCTGATTCTGTGGATAACCGTATTACCGCCATGCATTAGTTATTAATAGTAA
TCAATTACGGGGTCATTAGTTCATAGCCCATATATGGAGTTCCGCGTTACATAACTTACGGTAAATGGCC
CGCCTGGCTGACCGCCCAACGACCCCCGCCCATTGACGTCAATAATGACGTATGTTCCCATAGTAACGCC
AATAGGGACTTTCCATTGACGTCAATGGGTGGAGTATTTACGGTAAACTGCCCACTTGGCAGTACATCAA
GTGTATCATATGCCAAGTACGCCCCCTATTGACGTCAATGACGGTAAATGGCCCGCCTGGCATTATGCCC
AGTACATGACCTTATGGGACTTTCCTACTTGGCAGTACATCTACGTATTAGTCATCGCTATTACCATGGT
GATGCGGTTTTGGCAGTACATCAATGGGCGTGGATAGCGGTTTGACTCACGGGGATTTCCAAGTCTCCAC
CCCATTGACGTCAATGGGAGTTTGTTTTGGCACCAAAATCAACGGGACTTTCCAAAATGTCGTAACAACT
CCGCCCCATTGACGCAAATGGGCGGTAGGCGTGTACGGTGGGAGGTCTATATAAGCAGAGCTGGTTTAGT
GAACCGTCAGATCCGCTAGCGCCACCATGGGCGTGGCCGACTTGATCAAGAAGTTCGAGTCCATCTCCAA
GGAGGAGGGGGATCCACCGGTCGCCACCATGGTGTCTAAGGGCGAAGAGCTGATTAAGGAGAACATGCAC
ATGAAGCTGTACATGGAGGGCACCGTGAACAACCACCACTTCAAGTGCACATCCGAGGGCGAAGGCAAGC
CCTACGAGGGCACCCAGACCATGAGAATCAAGGTGGTCGAGGGCGGCCCTCTCCCCTTCGCCTTCGACAT
CCTGGCTACCAGCTTCATGTACGGCAGCAGAACCTTCATCAACCACACCCAGGGCATCCCCGATTTCTTT
AAGCAGTCCTTCCCTGAGGGCTTCACATGGGAGAGAGTCACCACATACGAAGACGGGGGCGTGCTGACCG
CTACCCAGGACACCAGCCTCCAGGACGGCTGCCTCATCTACAACGTCAAGATCAGAGGGGTGAACTTCCC
ATCCAACGGCCCTGTGATGCAGAAGAAAACACTCGGCTGGGAGGCCAACACCGAGATGCTGTACCCCGCT
GACGGCGGCCTGGAAGGCAGAACCGACATGGCCCTGAAGCTCGTGGGCGGGGGCCACCTGATCTGCAACT
TCAAGACCACATACAGATCCAAGAAACCCGCTAAGAACCTCAAGATGCCCGGCGTCTACTATGTGGACCA
CAGACTGGAAAGAATCAAGGAGGCCGACAAAGAGACCTACGTCGAGCAGCACGAGGTGGCTGTGGCCAGA
TACTGCGACCTCCCTAGCAAACTGGGGCACAAACTTAATGGCATGGACGAGCTGTACAAGTAAGCGGCCG
CGACTCTAGATCATAATCAGCCATACCACATTTGTAGAGGTTTTACTTGCTTTAAAAAACCTCCCACACC
TCCCCCTGAACCTGAAACATAAAATGAATGCAATTGTTGTTGTTAACTTGTTTATTGCAGCTTATAATGG
TTACAAATAAAGCAATAGCATCACAAATTTCACAAATAAAGCATTTTTTTCACTGCATTCTAGTTGTGGT
TTGTCCAAACTCATCAATGTATCTTAAGGCGTAAATTGTAAGCGTTAATATTTTGTTAAAATTCGCGTTA
AATTTTTGTTAAATCAGCTCATTTTTTAACCAATAGGCCGAAATCGGCAAAATCCCTTATAAATCAAAAG
AATAGACCGAGATAGGGT
[37 nt withheld, positions 4079-4115]
AAAGAACGTGGACTCCAACGTCAAAGG
[49 nt withheld, positions 4143-4191]
T
[91 nt withheld, positions 4193-4283]
G
[124 nt withheld, positions 4285-4408]
CAGGTGGCACTTTTCGGGGAAATGTGCGCGGAACCCCTATTTGTTTATTTTTCTAAATACATTCAAATAT
GTATCCGCTCATGAGACAATAACCCTGATAAATGCTTCAATAATATTGAAAAAGGAAGAGTCCTGAGGCG
GAAAGAACCAGCTGTGGAATGTGTGTCAGTTAGGGTGTGGAAAGTCCCCAGGCTCCCCAGCAGGCAGAAG
TATGCAAAGCATGCATCTCAATTAGTCAGCAACCAGGTGTGGAAAGTCCCCAGGCTCCCCAGCAGGCAGA
AGTATGCAAAGCATGCATCTCAATTAGTCAGCAACCATAGTCCCGCCCCTAACTC
