>Addgene plasmid #54586 | mTagRFP-T-Lifeact-7 | addgene partial sequence | sequence record 93211 | CMV-F 5'-CGCAAATGGGCGGTAGGCGTG-3'
GTGAACCGTCAGATCCGCTAGCGCCACCATGGGCGTGGCCGACTTGATCAAGAAGTTCGAGTCCATCTCC
AAGGAGGAGGGGGATCCACCGGTCGCCACCATGGTGTCTAAGGGCGAAGAGCTGATTAAGGAGAACATGC
ACATGAAGCTGTACATGGAGGGCACCGTGAACAACCACCACTTCAAGTGCACATCCGAGGGCGAAGGCAA
GCCCTACGAGGGCACCCAGACCATGAGAATCAAGGTGGTCGAGGGCGGCCCTCTCCCCTTCGCCTTCGAC
ATCCTGGCTACCAGCTTCATGTACGGCAGCAGAACCTTCATCAACCACACCCAGGGCATCCCCGATTTCT
TTAAGCAGTCCTTCCCTGAGGGCTTCACATGGGAGAGAGTCACCACATACGAAGACGGGGGCGTGCTGAC
CGCTACCCAGGACACCAGCCTCCAGGACGGCTGCCTCATCTACAACGTCAAGATCAGAGGGGTGAACTTC
CCATCCAACGGCCCTGTGATGCAGAAGAAAACACTCGGCTGGGAGGCCAACACCGAGATGCTGTACCCCG
CTGACGGCGGCCTGGAAGGCAGAACCGACATGGCCCTGAAGCTCGTGGGCGGGGGCCACCTGATCTGCAA
CTTCAAGACCACATACAGATCCAAGAAACCCGCTAAGAACCTCAAGATGCCCGGCGTCTACTATGTGGAC
CACAGACTGGAAAGAATCAAGGAGGCCGACAAAGAGACCTACGTCGAGCAGCACGAGGTGGCTGTGGCCA
GATACTGCGACCTCCCTAGCAAACTGGGGCACAAACTTAATGGCATGGACGAGCTGTACAAGTAAGCGGC
CGCGACTCTAGATCATAATCAGC
